Addgene plasmid #157381: pD649-HAsp-PSG7-COMP5AP-AviTag-9xHis
Purpose: Mammalian expression of secreted protein fused to COMP5AP-AviTag-9xHis.
Depositing lab: Chris Garcia. Depositing organization: Stanford University. Publication: A Human IgSF Cell-Surface Interactome Reveals a Complex Network of Protein-Protein Interactions. Wojtowicz WM, Vielmetter J, Fernandes RA, Siepe DH, Eastman CL, Chisholm GB, Cox S, Klock H, Anderson PW, Rue SM, Miller JJ, Glaser SM, Bragstad ML, Vance J, Lam AW, Lesley SA, Zinn K, Garcia KC. Cell. 2020 Aug 20;182(4):1027-1043.e17. doi: 10.1016/j.cell.2020.07.025. PubMed 32822567.
Backbone
  Vector backbone: pD649
  Backbone size w/o insert (bp): 7153
  Vector type: Mammalian Expression
Growth in bacteria
  Bacterial resistance: Ampicillin, 100 μg/mL
  Growth temperature: 37°C
  Growth strain: DH5alpha
  Copy number: High Copy
Gene/Insert
  Gene/Insert name: PSG7
  Species: H. sapiens (human)
  Insert size (bp): 1155
  Entrez Gene: PSG7 (a.k.a. PSBG-7, PSG1, PSGGA)
  Promoter: CMV/SP6
  Tag / fusion protein: COMP5AP-AviTag-9xHis (C terminal on backbone)
  Cloning method: Restriction Enzyme; 5′ cloning site GCGGCCGC (not destroyed); 3′ cloning site GGCGCGCC (not destroyed)
  Sequencing primers: 5′ ATTTAGGTGACACTATAG; 3′ CGTCGCACTCCATCACGGTG
Resource information
  A portion of this plasmid was derived from a plasmid made by: synthesis by ThermoFisher
Terms and licenses: Academic/Nonprofit Terms; Industry Terms: Not Available to Industry
Depositor comments: Some plasmids in this collection may have an IS4-like element ISVsa5 family transposase upstream of the CMV promoter.
How to cite: pD649-HAsp-PSG7-COMP5AP-AviTag-9xHis was a gift from Chris Garcia (Addgene plasmid # 157381 ; http://n2t.net/addgene:157381 ; RRID:Addgene_157381)
