[The description below was written by a language model from this plasmid's Addgene catalogue record and pLannotate feature annotations shown in this document.]
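Description:
pD649-HAsp-PSG7-COMP5AP-AviTag-9xHis is a mammalian expression plasmid of about 8.3 kb, built on the pD649 backbone, for producing a secreted, pentamerised reporter fusion of human pregnancy-specific glycoprotein 7 (PSG7). It is propagated in E. coli as a high-copy plasmid through a ColE1/pUC-type origin with ampicillin selection (AmpR). The annotation also finds short remnants of KanR, lacZα and f1 ori, which appear to be non-functional leftovers. An SV40 promoter/EM7 cassette driving a puromycin N-acetyltransferase sequence with an SV40 poly(A) signal is also annotated, which could allow selection in mammalian cells, although the record does not describe such use. The depositor notes that some plasmids in this collection may carry an IS4-like transposase insertion upstream of the CMV promoter. No such feature is annotated here.

Expression is driven by the CMV enhancer/promoter with a fragment of CMV intron A, and an SP6 promoter lies just upstream of the coding region. The "HAsp" in the name indicates a leader peptide; the annotation tool matched this region only partially, to an IgH signal sequence. The 1,155 bp PSG7 insert, cloned between retained NotI and AscI sites, is labelled by the software as the closely related PSG1. It is fused at its C terminus to the coiled-coil region of rat cartilage oligomeric matrix protein, which drives pentamer assembly. Next come human placental alkaline phosphatase, an AviTag for enzymatic biotinylation and a polyhistidine tag (9xHis by name, annotated as 8xHis), ending at a bGH poly(A) signal. The result is a multivalent, high-avidity secreted protein that can be detected enzymatically. This design fits the binding screens used in the associated study, which mapped interactions among human IgSF cell-surface proteins.
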