Features (pLannotate 1.2.2; 24 found; start..end, strand, type, name):
    119..143     -  CDS            KanR (fragment): aminoglycoside phosphotransferase; aph(3')-Ia; confers resistance to kanamycin
    254..842     +  rep_origin     ori: high-copy-number ColE1/pMB1/pBR322/pUC origin of replication
   1067..1084    +  terminator     rrnB T2 terminator (fragment): transcription terminator T2 from the E. coli rrnB gene
   1109..1128    -  CDS            lacZα (fragment): LacZα fragment of β-galactosidase; lacZ fragment
   1584..1600    +  protein_bind   lac operator: The lac repressor binds to the lac operator to inhibit transcription in E. coli. This inhibition can be relieved by adding lactose or isopropyl-β-D-thiogalactopyranoside (IPTG). lac repressor encoded by lacI
   1843..2146    +  enhancer       CMV enhancer: human cytomegalovirus immediate early enhancer
   2147..2350    +  promoter       CMV promoter: human cytomegalovirus (CMV) immediate early promoter
   2486..2529    +  intron         CMV intron (fragment): modified intron A from human cytomegalovirus
   2581..2599    +  promoter       SP6 promoter: promoter for bacteriophage SP6 RNA polymerase
   2603..2640    +  CDS            IgH signal sequence (fragment): signal sequence from the mouse immunoglobulin heavy chain variable region
   2746..3903    +  CDS            PSG1 (fragment): PSG1_HUMAN - Also known as B1G1, PSBG1, PSGGA. Experimental evidence at protein level: Swiss-Prot protein existence level 1. From Homo sapiens (Human).
   4000..4179    +  CDS            Comp (fragment): COMP_RAT - Experimental evidence at protein level: Swiss-Prot protein existence level 1. May play a role in the structural integrity of cartilage via its interaction with other extracellular matrix proteins such as the collagens and fibronectin. Can mediate the interaction of chondrocytes with the cartilage extracellular matrix through interaction with cell surface integrin receptors. Could play a role in the pathogenesis of osteoarthritis. Potent suppressor of apoptosis in both primary chondrocytes and transformed cells. Suppresses apoptosis by blocking the activation of caspase-3 and by indu
   4167..5619    +  CDS            SEAP (fragment): secreted alkaline phosphatase from human placenta The natural enzyme has a C-terminal transmembrane sequence that is replaced by a GPI anchor.
   5644..5685    +  CDS            AviTag™ (fragment): peptide tag that allows for enzymatic biotinylation
   5689..5712    +  CDS            8xHis: 8xHis affinity tag
   5858..5969    +  polyA_signal   bGH poly(A) signal: bovine growth hormone polyadenylation signal
   5970..6078    +  rep_origin     f1 ori (fragment): f1 bacteriophage origin of replication; arrow indicates direction of (+) strand synthesis
   6092..6421    +  promoter       SV40 promoter: SV40 enhancer and early promoter
   6469..6516    +  promoter       EM7 promoter: synthetic bacterial promoter&nbsp
   6535..7134    +  CDS            PuroR (fragment): puromycin N-acetyltransferase; pac from Streptomyces; confers resistance to puromycin
   7144..7269    +  CDS            ble (fragment): BLE_KLEPN - Experimental evidence at protein level: Swiss-Prot protein existence level 1. Binding protein with a strong affinity to the bleomycin family of antibiotics. Binds to CL990; an antimitotic-antibiotic compound. From Klebsiella pneumoniae.
   7264..7385    +  polyA_signal   SV40 poly(A) signal: SV40 polyadenylation signal
   7438..8298    -  CDS            AmpR: β-lactamase; bla; confers resistance to ampicillin, carbenicillin, and related antibiotics
   8301..89      -  promoter       AmpR promoter (fragment) (across the origin): bla
>Addgene plasmid #157381 | pD649-HAsp-PSG7-COMP5AP-AviTag-9xHis | depositor full sequence | sequence record 303871 | Full Sequence
TTTCAATATTATTGAAGCATTTATCAGGGTTATTGTCTCATGAGCGGATACATATTTGAATGTATTTAGA
AAAATAAACAAATAGGGGTCAGTGTTACAACCAATTAACCAATTCTGAACATTATCGCGAGCCCATTTAT
ACCTGAATATGGCTCATAACACCCCTTGCTCATGACCAAAATCCCTTAACGTGAGTTACGCGCGCGTCGT
TCCACTGAGCGTCAGACCCCGTAGAAAAGATCAAAGGATCTTCTTGAGATCCTTTTTTTCTGCGCGTAAT
CTGCTGCTTGCAAACAAAAAAACCACCGCTACCAGCGGTGGTTTGTTTGCCGGATCAAGAGCTACCAACT
CTTTTTCCGAAGGTAACTGGCTTCAGCAGAGCGCAGATACCAAATACTGTTCTTCTAGTGTAGCCGTAGT
TAGCCCACCACTTCAAGAACTCTGTAGCACCGCCTACATACCTCGCTCTGCTAATCCTGTTACCAGTGGC
TGCTGCCAGTGGCGATAAGTCGTGTCTTACCGGGTTGGACTCAAGACGATAGTTACCGGATAAGGCGCAG
CGGTCGGGCTGAACGGGGGGTTCGTGCACACAGCCCAGCTTGGAGCGAACGACCTACACCGAACTGAGAT
ACCTACAGCGTGAGCTATGAGAAAGCGCCACGCTTCCCGAAGGGAGAAAGGCGGACAGGTATCCGGTAAG
CGGCAGGGTCGGAACAGGAGAGCGCACGAGGGAGCTTCCAGGGGGAAACGCCTGGTATCTTTATAGTCCT
GTCGGGTTTCGCCACCTCTGACTTGAGCGTCGATTTTTGTGATGCTCGTCAGGGGGGCGGAGCCTATGGA
AAAACGCCAGCAACGCGGCCTTTTTACGGTTCCTGGCCTTTTGCTGGCCTTTTGCTCACATGTTCTTTCC
TGCGTTATCCCCTGATTCTGTGGATAACCGTATTACCGCCTTTGAGTGAGCTGATACCGCTCGCCGCAGC
CGAACGACCGAGCGCAGCGAGTCAGTGAGCGAGGAAGCGGAAGGCGAGAGTAGGGAACTGCCAGGCATCA
AACTAAGCAGAAGGCCCCTGACGGATGGCCTTTTTGCGTTTCTACAAACTCTTTCTGTGTTGTAAAACGA
CGGCCAGTCTTAAGCTCGGGCCCCCTGGGCGGTTCTGATAACGAGTAATCGTTAATCCGCAAATAACGTA
AAAACCCGCTTCGGCGGGTTTTTTTATGGGGGGAGTTTAGGGAAAGAGCATTTGTCAGAATATTTAAGGG
CGCCTGTCACTTTGCTTGATATATGAGAATTATTTAACCTTATAAATGAGAAAAAAGCAACGCACTTTAA
ATAAGATACGTTGCTTTTTCGATTGATGAACACCTATAATTAAACTATTCATCTATTATTTATGATTTTT
TGTATATACAATATTTCTAGTTTGTTAAAGAGAATTAAGAAAATAAATCTCGAAAATAATAAAGGGAAAA
TCAGTTTTTGATATCAAAATTATACATGTCAACGATAATACAAAATATAATACAAACTATAAGATGTTAT
CAGTATTTATTATCATTTAGAATAAATTTTGTGTCGCCCTTAATTGTGAGCGGATAACAATTACGAGCTT
CATGCACAGTGGCGTTGACTCAATATTGGCCATTAGCCATATTATTCATTGGTTATATAGCATAAATCAA
TATTGGCTATTGGCCATTGCATACGTTGTATCTATATCATAATATGTACATTTATATTGGCTCATGTCCA
ATATGACCGCCATGTTGGCATTGATTATTGACTAGTTATTAATAGTAATCAATTACGGGGTCATTAGTTC
ATAGCCCATATATGGAGTTCCGCGTTACATAACTTACGGTAAATGGCCCGCCTGGCTGACCGCCCAACGA
CCCCCGCCCATTGACGTCAATAATGACGTATGTTCCCATAGTAACGCCAATAGGGACTTTCCATTGACGT
CAATGGGTGGAGTATTTACGGTAAACTGCCCACTTGGCAGTACATCAAGTGTATCATATGCCAAGTACGC
CCCCTATTGACGTCAATGACGGTAAATGGCCCGCCTGGCATTATGCCCAGTACATGACCTTATGGGACTT
TCCTACTTGGCAGTACATCTACGTATTAGTCATCGCTATTACCATGGTGATGCGGTTTTGGCAGTACATC
AATGGGCGTGGATAGCGGTTTGACTCACGGGGATTTCCAAGTCTCCACCCCATTGACGTCAATGGGAGTT
TGTTTTGGCACCAAAATCAACGGGACTTTCCAAAATGTCGTAACAACTCCGCCCCATTGACGCAAATGGG
CGGTAGGCGTGTACGGTGGGAGGTCTATATAAGCAGAGCTCGTTTAGTGAACCGTCAGATCGCCTGGAGA
CGCCATCCACGCTGTTTTGACCTCCATAGAAGACACCGGGACCGATCCAGCCTCCGCGGCCGGGAACGGT
GCATTGGAACGCGGATTCCCCGTGCCAAGAGTGACGTAAGTACCGCCTATAGAGTCTATAGGCCCACCCC
CTTGGCTTCGTTAGAACGCGGCTACAATTAATACATAACCTTATGTATCATACACATACGATTTAGGTGA
CACTATAGAATAACATCCACTTTGCCTTTCTCTCCACAGGTGTCCACTCCCAGGTCCAACTGCACCTCGG
TTCTATCGAAAACGCGCCTGCTAGCGCCACCATGAAGACCATCATTGCCCTGAGCTACATCTTCTGCCTG
GTGTTCGCTGCGGCCGCCCAAGTGACAATTGAAGCCCAGCCTCCTAAGGTGTCCGAGGGCAAAGATGTGC
TGCTGCTGGTGCACAACCTGCCTCAGAATCTGACCGGCCACATCTGGTACAAGGGCCAGATCAGGGACCT
GTACCACTACGTGACCAGCTACATCGTGGACGGGCAGATCATTAAGTACGGCCCTGCCTACAGCGGCAGA
GAAACCGTGTACAGCAATGCCAGCCTGCTGATCCAGAACGTGACCCAAGAGGATACCGGCAGCTACACCC
TGCACATCATCAAGAGAGGCGACGGCACAGGCGGAGTGACCGGCAGATTCACCTTCACACTGTACCTGGA
AACCCCTAAGCCTAGCATCAGCAGCTCCAACTTCAACCCCAGAGAAGCCACAGAGGCCGTGATCCTGACA
TGCGACCCTGAGACACCTGATGCCAGCTACCTGTGGTGGATGAATGGCCAGAGCCTGCCTATGACACACA
GCCTGCAGCTGAGCGAGACAAACAGAACCCTGTACCTGTTCGGCGTGACCAATTACACCGCCGGACCTTA
CGAGTGCGAGATCAGAAATCCTGTGTCCGCCAGCAGATCTGACCCCGTGACACTGAATCTGCTGCCCAAG
CTGCCTAAGCCTTACATCACCATCAACAATCTGAACCCGCGCGAGAACAAGGACGTGTCCACCTTTACAT
GCGAGCCCAAGAGCGAGAACTACACCTACATCTGGTGGCTGAACGGACAGTCCCTGCCTGTGTCTCCCAG
AGTGAAGCGGCGGATCGAGAACAGAATCCTGATCCTGCCTAGCGTGACCAGAAACGAGACAGGCCCCTAC
CAGTGCGAAATCAGGGACAGATACGGCGGCATTCGGAGCGACCCTGTTACACTGAACGTGCTGTACGGCC
CCGACCTGCCAAGAATCTACCCCAGCTTTACCTACTACCACAGCGGCCAGAATCTGTACCTGAGCTGCTT
CGCCGACAGCAACCCTCCTGCTCAGTACAGCTGGACCATCAACGGCAAGTTTCAGCTGTCCGGCCAGAAG
CTGAGCATCCCTCAGATCACAACAAAGCACTCCGGCCTGTACGCCTGCTCTGTGCGGAATTCTGCCACCG
GCAAAGAAAGCAGCAAGAGCGTGACCGTCAGAGTGTCCGATTGGACCCTTCCTGGCGCGCCGGAAGATCA
AGTTGATCCAAGATTGATTGATGGCAAGGGCGGATCTCTGGAGGTGCTGTTCCAGGGACCAGGCGGAAGC
GGCAATCCCGGCGGCGATCTGGCCCCCCAGATGCTGCGCGAGCTGCAGGAGACCAATGCCGCCCTGCAGG
ACGTGCGCGAGCTGCTGCGCCACCGCGTGAAGGAGATCACCTTCCTGAAGAACACCGTGATGGAGTGCGA
CGCCTGCGGTATGCAGCCCTCTAGAGGCTCCGGCTCCATCATCCCAGTTGAGGAGGAGAACCCGGACTTC
TGGAACCGCGAGGCAGCCGAGGCCCTGGGTGCCGCCAAGAAGCTGCAGCCTGCACAGACAGCCGCCAAGA
ACCTCATCATCTTCCTGGGCGATGGGATGGGGGTGTCTACGGTGACAGCTGCCAGGATCCTAAAAGGGCA
GAAGAAGGACAAACTGGGGCCTGAGATACCCCTGGCCATGGACCGCTTCCCATATGTGGCTCTGTCCAAG
ACATACAATGTAGACAAACATGTGCCAGACAGTGGAGCCACAGCCACGGCCTACCTGTGCGGGGTCAAGG
GCAACTTCCAGACCATTGGCTTGAGTGCAGCCGCCCGCTTTAACCAGTGCAACACGACACGCGGCAACGA
GGTCATCTCCGTGATGAATCGGGCCAAGAAAGCAGGGAAGTCAGTGGGAGTGGTAACCACCACACGAGTG
CAGCACGCCTCGCCAGCCGGCACCTACGCCCACACGGTGAACCGCAACTGGTACTCGGACGCCGACGTGC
CTGCCTCGGCCCGCCAGGAGGGGTGCCAGGACATCGCTACGCAGCTCATCTCCAACATGGACATTGACGT
GATCCTAGGTGGAGGCCGAAAGTACATGTTTCGCATGGGAACCCCAGACCCTGAGTACCCAGATGACTAC
AGCCAAGGTGGGACCAGGCTGGACGGGAAGAATCTGGTGCAGGAATGGCTGGCGAAGCGCCAGGGTGCCC
GGTATGTGTGGAACCGCACTGAGCTCATGCAGGCTTCCCTGGACCCGTCTGTGACCCATCTCATGGGTCT
CTTTGAGCCTGGAGACATGAAATACGAGATCCACCGAGACTCCACACTGGACCCCTCCCTGATGGAGATG
ACAGAGGCTGCCCTGCGCCTGCTGAGCAGGAACCCCCGCGGCTTCTTCCTCTTCGTGGAGGGTGGTCGCA
TCGACCATGGTCATCATGAAAGCAGGGCTTACCGGGCACTGACTGAGACGATCATGTTCGACGACGCCAT
TGAGAGGGCGGGCCAGCTCACCAGCGAGGAGGACACGCTGAGCCTCGTCACTGCCGACCACTCCCACGTC
TTCTCCTTCGGAGGCTACCCCCTGCGAGGGAGCTCCATCTTCGGGCTGGCCCCTGGCAAGGCCCGGGACA
GGAAGGCCTACACGGTCCTCCTATACGGAAACGGTCCAGGCTATGTGCTCAAGGACGGCGCCCGGCCGGA
TGTTACCGAGAGCGAGAGCGGGAGCCCCGAGTATCGGCAGCAGTCAGCAGTGCCCCTGGACGAAGAGACC
CACGCAGGCGAGGACGTGGCGGTGTTCGCGCGCGGCCCGCAGGCGCACCTGGTTCACGGCGTGCAGGAGC
AGACCTTCATAGCGCACGTCATGGCCTTCGCCGCCTGCCTGGAGCCCTACACCGCCTGCGACCTGGCGCC
CCCCGCCGGCACCACCGACGCCGCGCACCCGGGTGGCGGAGGACTGAACGACATCTTCGAGGCTCAGAAA
ATCGAATGGCACGAACATCACCATCACCATCACCATCACCATTAAGGCCGGCCTGTAGTCACTGGCACAA
CGCGTTACCCGGTAAGCCAATCGGGTATACACGGTCGTCATACTGCAGACAGGGTTCTTCTACTTTGCAA
GATAGTCTTGAGTAGTAAAATAAATAGATAGAGAAAATCAGCCTCGACTGTGCCTTCTAGTTGCCAGCCA
TCTGTTGTTTGCCCCTCCCCCGTGCCTTCCTTGACCCTGGAAGGTGCCACTCCCACTGTCCTTTCCTAAT
AAAATGAGGAAATTGCATCACAACACTCAACCCTATCTCGGTCTATTCTTTTGATTTATAAGGGATTTTG
CCGATTTCGGCCTATTGGTTAAAAAATGAGCTGATTTAACAAAAATTTAACGCGAATTAATTCTGTGGAA
TGTGTGTCAGTTAGGGTGTGGAAAGTCCCCAGGCTCCCCAGCAGGCAGAAGTATGCAAAGCATGCATCTC
AATTAGTCAGCAACCAGGTGTGGAAAGTCCCCAGGCTCCCCAGCAGGCAGAAGTATGCAAAGCATGCATC
TCAATTAGTCAGCAACCATAGTCCCGCCCCTAACTCCGCCCATCCCGCCCCTAACTCCGCCCAGTTCCGC
CCATTCTCCGCCCCATGGCTGACTAATTTTTTTTATTTATGCAGAGGCCGAGGCCGCCTCTGCCTCTGAG
CTATTCCAGAAGTAGTGAGGAGGCTTTTTTGGAGGCCTAGGCTTTTGCAAAAAGCTCCCGGGAGCTTGTA
TATCCATTTTCGGATCTGATCAGCACGTGTTGACAATTAATCATCGGCATAGTATATCGGCATAGTATAA
TACGACAAGGTGAGGAACTAAACCATGACCGAGTACAAGCCCACGGTGCGCCTCGCCACCCGCGACGACG
TCCCCAGGGCCGTACGCACCCTCGCCGCCGCGTTCGCCGACTACCCCGCCACGCGCCACACCGTCGATCC
GGACCGCCACATCGAGCGGGTCACCGAGCTGCAAGAACTCTTCCTCACGCGCGTCGGGCTCGACATCGGC
AAGGTGTGGGTCGCGGACGACGGCGCCGCGGTGGCGGTCTGGACCACGCCGGAGAGCGTCGAAGCGGGGG
CGGTGTTCGCCGAGATCGGCCCGCGCATGGCCGAGTTGAGCGGTTCCCGGCTGGCCGCGCAGCAACAGAT
GGAAGGCCTCCTGGCGCCGCACCGGCCCAAGGAGCCCGCGTGGTTCCTGGCCACCGTCGGCGTCTCGCCC
GACCACCAGGGCAAGGGTCTGGGCAGCGCCGTCGTGCTCCCCGGAGTGGAGGCGGCCGAGCGCGCCGGGG
TGCCCGCCTTCCTGGAGACATCCGCGCCCCGCAACCTCCCCTTCTACGAGCGGCTCGGCTTCACCGTCAC
CGCCGACGTCGAGGTGCCCGAAGGACCGCGCACCTGGTGCATGACCCGCAAGCCCGGTGCCTGACACGTG
CTACGAGATTTCGATTCCACCGCCGCCTTCTATGAAAGGTTGGGCTTCGGAATCGTTTTCCGGGACGCCG
GCTGGATGATCCTCCAGCGCGGGGATCTCATGCTGGAGTTCTTCGCCCACCCCAACTTGTTTATTGCAGC
TTATAATGGTTACAAATAAAGCAATAGCATCACAAATTTCACAAATAAAGCATTTTTTTCACTGCATTCT
AGTTGTGGTTTGTCCAAACTCATCAATGTATCTTATCATGTCTGTATACCGTCGACCTCTAGCTAGAGCT
TGGCGTAATCATGGTCATTACCAATGCTTAATCAGTGAGGCACCTATCTCAGCGATCTGTCTATTTCGTT
CATCCATAGTTGCCTGACTCCCCGTCGTGTAGATAACTACGATACGGGAGGGCTTACCATCTGGCCCCAG
CGCTGCGATGATACCGCGAGAACCACGCTCACCGGCTCCGGATTTATCAGCAATAAACCAGCCAGCCGGA
AGGGCCGAGCGCAGAAGTGGTCCTGCAACTTTATCCGCCTCCATCCAGTCTATTAATTGTTGCCGGGAAG
CTAGAGTAAGTAGTTCGCCAGTTAATAGTTTGCGCAACGTTGTTGCCATCGCTACAGGCATCGTGGTGTC
ACGCTCGTCGTTTGGTATGGCTTCATTCAGCTCCGGTTCCCAACGATCAAGGCGAGTTACATGATCCCCC
ATGTTGTGCAAAAAAGCGGTTAGCTCCTTCGGTCCTCCGATCGTTGTCAGAAGTAAGTTGGCCGCAGTGT
TATCACTCATGGTTATGGCAGCACTGCATAATTCTCTTACTGTCATGCCATCCGTAAGATGCTTTTCTGT
GACTGGTGAGTACTCAACCAAGTCATTCTGAGAATAGTGTATGCGGCGACCGAGTTGCTCTTGCCCGGCG
TCAATACGGGATAATACCGCGCCACATAGCAGAACTTTAAAAGTGCTCATCATTGGAAAACGTTCTTCGG
GGCGAAAACTCTCAAGGATCTTACCGCTGTTGAGATCCAGTTCGATGTAACCCACTCGTGCACCCAACTG
ATCTTCAGCATCTTTTACTTTCACCAGCGTTTCTGGGTGAGCAAAAACAGGAAGGCAAAATGCCGCAAAA
AAGGGAATAAGGGCGACACGGAAATGTTGAATACTCATATTCTTCCTT
