>Addgene plasmid #157381 | pD649-HAsp-PSG7-COMP5AP-AviTag-9xHis | depositor partial sequence | sequence record 303872 | insert (secreted protein)
CAAGTGACAATTGAAGCCCAGCCTCCTAAGGTGTCCGAGGGCAAAGATGTGCTGCTGCTGGTGCACAACC
TGCCTCAGAATCTGACCGGCCACATCTGGTACAAGGGCCAGATCAGGGACCTGTACCACTACGTGACCAG
CTACATCGTGGACGGGCAGATCATTAAGTACGGCCCTGCCTACAGCGGCAGAGAAACCGTGTACAGCAAT
GCCAGCCTGCTGATCCAGAACGTGACCCAAGAGGATACCGGCAGCTACACCCTGCACATCATCAAGAGAG
GCGACGGCACAGGCGGAGTGACCGGCAGATTCACCTTCACACTGTACCTGGAAACCCCTAAGCCTAGCAT
CAGCAGCTCCAACTTCAACCCCAGAGAAGCCACAGAGGCCGTGATCCTGACATGCGACCCTGAGACACCT
GATGCCAGCTACCTGTGGTGGATGAATGGCCAGAGCCTGCCTATGACACACAGCCTGCAGCTGAGCGAGA
CAAACAGAACCCTGTACCTGTTCGGCGTGACCAATTACACCGCCGGACCTTACGAGTGCGAGATCAGAAA
TCCTGTGTCCGCCAGCAGATCTGACCCCGTGACACTGAATCTGCTGCCCAAGCTGCCTAAGCCTTACATC
ACCATCAACAATCTGAACCCGCGCGAGAACAAGGACGTGTCCACCTTTACATGCGAGCCCAAGAGCGAGA
ACTACACCTACATCTGGTGGCTGAACGGACAGTCCCTGCCTGTGTCTCCCAGAGTGAAGCGGCGGATCGA
GAACAGAATCCTGATCCTGCCTAGCGTGACCAGAAACGAGACAGGCCCCTACCAGTGCGAAATCAGGGAC
AGATACGGCGGCATTCGGAGCGACCCTGTTACACTGAACGTGCTGTACGGCCCCGACCTGCCAAGAATCT
ACCCCAGCTTTACCTACTACCACAGCGGCCAGAATCTGTACCTGAGCTGCTTCGCCGACAGCAACCCTCC
TGCTCAGTACAGCTGGACCATCAACGGCAAGTTTCAGCTGTCCGGCCAGAAGCTGAGCATCCCTCAGATC
ACAACAAAGCACTCCGGCCTGTACGCCTGCTCTGTGCGGAATTCTGCCACCGGCAAAGAAAGCAGCAAGA
GCGTGACCGTCAGAGTGTCCGATTGGACCCTTCCT
